>Addgene plasmid #25347 | HECW1 | depositor partial sequence | sequence record 11821 | Author sequence
TCAGAAGCCGAATCTTCCCAGTCCAGCTTAGATCTAAGGAGAGAGGGGTCACTTTCTCCAGTGAACTCAC
AAAAAATCACCTTGCTGCTGCAGTCCCCAGCGGTCAAGTTCATCACCAACCCCGAGTTCTTCACTGTGCT
ACATGCCAATTATAGTGCCTACCGAGTCTTCACCAGTAGCACCTGCTTAAAGCACATGATTCTGAAAGTC
CGACGGGATGCTCGCAATTTTGAACGCTACCAGCACAACCGGGACTTGGTGAATTTCATCAACATGTTCG
CAGACACTCGGCTGGAACTGCCCCGGGGCTGGGAGATCAAAACGGACCAGCAGGGAAAGTCTTTTTTCGT
GGACCACAACAGTCGAGCTACCACTTTCATTGACCCCCGAATCCCTCTTCAGAACGGT
