>Addgene plasmid #25347 | HECW1 | addgene partial sequence | sequence record 31432 | 25347 with T7
GAATTCCTCTGAATATTTTGTTTACTTTAGAAGGAGATATACCATGCATCATCATCATCATCACAGCAGC
GGCAGAGAAAACTTGTATTTCCAGGGCTCAGAAGCCGAATCTTCCCAGTCCAGCTTAGATCTAAGGAGAG
AGGGGTCACTTTCTCCAGTGAACTCACAAAAAATCACCTTGCTGCTGCAGTCCCCAGCGGTCAAGTTCAT
CACCAACCCCGAGTTCTTCACTGTGCTACATGCCAATTATAGTGCCTACCGAGTCTTCACCAGTAGCACC
TGCTTAAAGCACATGATTCTGAAAGTCCGACGGGATGCTCGCAATTTTGAACGCTACCAGCACAACCGGG
ACTTGGTGAATTTCATCAACATGTTCGCAGACACTCGGCTGGAACTGCCCCGGGGCTGGGAGATCAAAAC
GGACCAGCAGGGAAAGTCTTTTTTCGTGGACCACAACAGTCGAGCTACCACTTTCATTGACCCCCGAATC
CCTCTTCAGAACGGTTGATGACGAAGCTTGCGGCCGCACTCGAGCACCACCACCACCACCACTGAGATCC
GGCTGCTAACAAAGCCCGAAAGGAAGCTGAGTTGGCTGCTGCCACCGCTGAGCAATAACTAGCATAACCC
CTTGGGGCCTCTAAACGGGTCTTGAGGGGTTTTTTGCTGAAAGGAGGAACTATATCCGGATTGGCGAATG
GG
[124 nt withheld, positions 703-826]
CGCCGGCTTTCCCCGTCAAGCTCTAAATC
