[The description below was written by a language model from this plasmid's Addgene catalogue record.]
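Description:
HECW1 is a bacterial expression plasmid built on the pET28-MHL backbone from the Structural Genomics Consortium, a pET-type vector of about 7.3 kb without insert. It is maintained in E. coli as a low-copy plasmid under kanamycin selection. The record does not include a feature table, so the promoter, origin of replication and other backbone elements are not explicitly listed. The use of T7 and T7-terminator sequencing primers is consistent with the insert sitting in a T7 promoter/terminator expression cassette, as is usual for pET vectors, which would require a host supplying T7 RNA polymerase for protein production.

The insert is a 408 bp fragment of human HECW1 (also known as NEDL1), a HECT-family E3 ubiquitin ligase. The insert name, hecw1.0900.1035, suggests that it encodes roughly residues 900 to 1035, which matches the insert length, and the record itself cautions that the construct may not contain the full open reading frame. In practice it is a domain-sized piece rather than the whole protein. The fragment was introduced by restriction enzyme cloning and carries an N-terminal His tag, allowing the recombinant protein to be purified by immobilised metal affinity chromatography.

The stated purpose is bacterial expression for structure determination, and the depositor links the construct to a deposited Protein Data Bank structure of this HECW1 region. It is therefore suited to producing this defined HECW1 fragment for crystallography or for related biophysical and biochemical work.
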