Addgene plasmid #25347: HECW1
Purpose: Bacterial expression for structure determination; may not be full ORF
Depositing lab: Cheryl Arrowsmith. Depositing organization: University of Toronto.
Backbone
  Vector backbone: pET28-MHL
  Backbone manufacturer: SGC
  Backbone size w/o insert (bp): 7325
  Vector type: Bacterial Expression
Growth in bacteria
  Bacterial resistance: Kanamycin, 50 μg/mL
  Growth temperature: 37°C
  Growth strain: DH5alpha
  Copy number: Low Copy
Gene/Insert
  Gene/Insert name: hecw1.0900.1035 (alt names: PDB: 3L4H; HECW1)
  Species: H. sapiens (human)
  Insert size (bp): 408
  GenBank ID: AB002320
  Entrez Gene: HECW1 (a.k.a. NEDL1)
  Tag / fusion protein: His (N terminal on insert)
  Cloning method: Restriction Enzyme
  Sequencing primers: 5′ T7; 3′ T7-term
Terms and licenses: Academic/Nonprofit Terms; Industry Terms: Not Available to Industry
Depositor comments: PDB: 3L4H. http://www.thesgc.org/structures/3L4H/
How to cite: HECW1 was a gift from Cheryl Arrowsmith (Addgene plasmid # 25347 ; http://n2t.net/addgene:25347 ; RRID:Addgene_25347)
